>Addgene plasmid #236942 | TEAD1-HaloTag Vector | addgene full sequence | sequence record 473405 | Addgene NGS Result
AAGACGCGTTAATTAAGACGTCGGCAGTGAAAAAAATGCTTTATTTGTGAAATTTGTGATGCTATTGCTT
TATTTGTAACCATTATAAGCTGCAATAAACAAGTTAACAACAACAATTGCATTCATTTTATGTTTCAGGT
TCAGGGGGAGGTGTGGGAGGTTTTTTAAAGCAAGTAAAACCTCTACAAATGTGGTATGGCTGATTATGAT
CCGCGGCCGCAATACGTCGACGTTATCAGCTGACTTCGTACGAGAGCCTAGGATTATGGCGCGCCACTAG
TTATTAATAGTAATCAATTACGGGGTCATTAGTTCATAGCCCATATATGGAGTTCCGCGTTACATAACTT
ACGGTAAATGGCCCGCCTGGCTGACCGCCCAACGACCCCCGCCCATTGACGTCAATAATGACGTATGTTC
CCATAGTAACGCCAATAGGGACTTTCCATTGACGTCAATGGGTGGAGTATTTACGGTAAACTGCCCACTT
GGCAGTACATCAAGTGTATCATATGCCAAGTCCGCCCCCTATTGACGTCAATGACGGTAAATGGCCCGCC
TGGCATTATGCCCAGTACATGACCTTACGGGACTTTCCTACTTGGCAGTACATCTACGTATTAGTCATCG
CTATTACCATGGTGATGCGGTTTTGGCAGTACACCAATGGGCGTGGATAGCGGTTTGACTCACGGGGATT
TCCAAGTCTCCACCCCATTGACGTCAATGGGAGTTTGTTTTGGCACCAAAATCAACGGGACTTTCCAAAA
TGTCGTAATAACCCCGCCCCGTTGACGCAAATGGGCGGTAGGCGTGTACGGTGGGAGGTCTATATAAGCA
GAGCTGGTTTAGTGAACCGTCAGATCACTAGAAGCTTTATTGCGGTAGTTTATCACAGTTAAATTGCTAA
CGCAGTCAGTGCTTCTGACACAACAGTCTCGAACTTAAGCTGCAGAAGTTGGTCGTGAGGCACTGGGCAG
GTAAGTATCAAGGTTACAAGACAGGTTTAAGGAGACCAATAGAAACTGGGCTTGTCGAGACAGAGAAGAC
TCTTGCGTTTCTGATAGGCACCTATTGGTCTTACTGACATCCACTTTGCCTTTCTCTCCACAGGTGTCCA
CTCCCAGTTCAATTACAGCTCTTAAGGCTAGAGTATTAATACGACTCACTATAGGGCTAGCGATCGCCAT
GGAGCCCAGCAGCTGGAGCGGCAGTGAGAGCCCTGCCGAAAACATGGAAAGGATGAGTGACTCTGCAGAT
AAGCCAATTGACAATGATGCAGAAGGGGTCTGGAGCCCCGACATCGAGCAAAGCTTTCAGGAGGCCCTGG
CTATCTATCCACCATGTGGGAGGAGGAAAATCATCTTATCAGACGAAGGCAAAATGTATGGTAGGAATGA
ATTGATAGCCAGATACATCAAACTCAGGACAGGCAAGACGAGGACCAGAAAACAGGTGTCTAGTCACATT
CAGGTTCTTGCCAGAAGGAAATCTCGTGATTTTCATTCCAAGCTAAAGGATCAGACTGCAAAGGATAAGG
CCCTGCAGCACATGGCGGCCATGTCCTCAGCCCAGATCGTCTCGGCCACTGCCATTCATAACAAGCTGGG
GCTGCCTGGGATTCCACGCCCGACCTTCCCAGGGGCGCCGGGGTTCTGGCCGGGAATGATTCAAACAGGG
CAGCCAGGATCCTCACAAGACGTCAAGCCTTTTGTGCAGCAGGCCTACCCCATCCAGCCAGCGGTCACAG
CCCCCATTCCAGGGTTTGAGCCTGCATCGGCCCCAGCTCCCTCAGTCCCTGCCTGGCAAGGTCGCTCCAT
TGGCACAACCAAGCTTCGCCTGGTGGAATTTTCAGCTTTTCTCGAGCAGCAGCGAGACCCAGACTCGTAC
AACAAACACCTCTTCGTGCACATTGGGCATGCCAACCATTCTTACAGTGACCCATTGCTTGAATCAGTGG
ACATTCGTCAGATTTATGACAAATTTCCTGAAAAGAAAGGTGGCTTAAAGGAACTGTTTGGAAAGGGCCC
TCAAAATGCCTTCTTCCTCGTAAAATTCTGGGCTGATTTAAACTGCAATATTCAAGATGATGCTGGGGCT
TTTTATGGTGTAACCAGTCAGTACGAGAGTTCTGAAAATATGACAGTCACCTGTTCCACCAAAGTTTGCT
CCTTTGGGAAGCAAGTAGTAGAAAAAGTAGAGACGGAGTATGCAAGGTTTGAGAATGGCCGATTTGTATA
CCGAATAAACCGCTCCCCAATGTGTGAATATATGATCAACTTCATCCACAAGCTCAAACACTTACCAGAG
AAATATATGATGAACAGTGTTTTGGAAAACTTCACAATTTTATTGGTGGTAACAAACAGGGATACACAAG
AAACTCTACTCTGCATGGCCTGTGTGTTTGAAGTTTCAAATAGTGAACACGGAGCACAACATCATATTTA
CAGGCTTGTAAAGGACGTTTCTCTCGAGCCAACCACTGAGGATCTGTACTTTCAGAGCGATAACGATGGA
TCCGAAATCGGTACTGGCTTTCCATTCGACCCCCATTATGTGGAAGTCCTGGGCGAGCGCATGCACTACG
TCGATGTTGGTCCGCGCGATGGCACCCCTGTGCTGTTCCTGCACGGTAACCCGACCTCCTCCTACGTGTG
GCGCAACATCATCCCGCATGTTGCACCGACCCATCGCTGCATTGCTCCAGACCTGATCGGTATGGGCAAA
TCCGACAAACCAGACCTGGGTTATTTCTTCGACGACCACGTCCGCTTCATGGATGCCTTCATCGAAGCCC
TGGGTCTGGAAGAGGTCGTCCTGGTCATTCACGACTGGGGCTCCGCTCTGGGTTTCCACTGGGCCAAGCG
CAATCCAGAGCGCGTCAAAGGTATTGCATTTATGGAGTTCATCCGCCCTATCCCGACCTGGGACGAATGG
CCAGAATTTGCCCGCGAGACCTTCCAGGCCTTCCGCACCACCGACGTCGGCCGCAAGCTGATCATCGATC
AGAACGTTTTTATCGAGGGTACGCTGCCGATGGGTGTCGTCCGCCCGCTGACTGAAGTCGAGATGGACCA
TTACCGCGAGCCGTTCCTGAATCCTGTTGACCGCGAGCCACTGTGGCGCTTCCCAAACGAGCTGCCAATC
GCCGGTGAGCCAGCGAACATCGTCGCGCTGGTCGAAGAATACATGGACTGGCTGCACCAGTCCCCTGTCC
CGAAGCTGCTGTTCTGGGGCACCCCAGGCGTTCTGATCCCACCGGCCGAAGCCGCTCGCCTGGCCAAAAG
CCTGCCTAACTGCAAGGCTGTGGACATCGGCCCGGGTCTGAATCTGCTGCAAGAAGACAACCCGGACCTG
ATCGGCAGCGAGATCGCGCGCTGGCTGTCTACTCTGGAGATTTCCGGTTAATAGAATTCTAGAGTCGACC
TGCAGGCATGCAAGCTGATTTGGCTGCTGCCACCGCTGAGCAAGGCCGCTTCGAGCAGACATGATAAGAT
ACATTGATGAGTTTGGACAAACCACAACTAGAATGCAGTGAAAAAAATGCTTTATTTGTGAAATTTGTGA
TGCTATTGCTTTATTTGTAACCATTATAAGCTGCAATAAACAAGTTAACAACAACAATTGCATTCATTTT
ATGTTTCAGGTTCAGGGGGAGATGTGGGAGGTTTTTTTAAGCAAGTAAAACCTCTACAAATGTGGTAAAA
TCTTAATTAAGAATTCTAATATAACTTCGTATAGCATACATTATACGAAGTTATGGATCCACTGTTGACA
ATTAATCATCGGCATAGTATATCGGCATAGTATAATACGACAAGGTGAGGAACTAAACCCAGGAGGCAGA
TCATGATTGAACAAGATGGATTGCACGCAGGTTCTCCGGCCGCTTGGGTGGAGAGGCTATTCGGCTATGA
CTGGGCACAACAGACAATCGGCTGCTCTGATGCCGCCGTGTTCCGGCTGTCAGCGCAGGGGCGCCCGGTT
CTTTTTGTCAAGACCGACCTGTCCGGTGCCCTGAATGAACTGCAGGACGAGGCAGCGCGGCTATCGTGGC
TGGCCACGACGGGCGTTCCTTGCGCAGCTGTGCTCGACGTTGTCACTGAAGCGGGAAGGGACTGGCTGCT
ATTGGGCGAAGTGCCGGGGCAGGATCTCCTGTCATCTCACCTTGCTCCTGCCGAGAAAGTATCCATCATG
GCTGATGCAATGCGGCGGCTGCATACGCTTGATCCGGCTACCTGCCCATTCGACCACCAAGCGAAACATC
GCATCGAGCGAGCACGTACTCGGATGGAAGCCGGTCTTGTCGATCAGGATGATCTGGACGAAGAGCATCA
GGGGCTCGCGCCAGCCGAACTGTTCGCCAGGCTCAAGGCGCGCATGCCCGACGGCGAGGATCTCGTCGTG
ACCCATGGCGATGCCTGCTTGCCGAATATCATGGTGGAAAATGGCCGCTTTTCTGGATTCATCGACTGTG
GCCGGCTGGGTGTGGCGGACCGCTATCAGGACATAGCGTTGGCTACCCGTGATATTGCTGAAGAGCTTGG
CGGCGAATGGGCTGACCGCTTCCTCGTGCTTTACGGTATCGCCGCTCCCGATTCGCAGCGCATCGCCTTC
TATCGCCTTCTTGACGAGTTCTTCTGATTCGAAATGACCGACCAAGCGACGCCCAACCGGTATCAGCTCA
CTCAAAGGCGGTAATACGGTTATCCACAGAATCAGGGGATAACGCAGGAAAGAACATGTGAGCAAAAGGC
CAGCAAAAGGCCAGGAACCGTAAAAAGGCCGCGTTGCTGGCGTTTTTCCATAGGCTCCGCCCCCCTGACG
AGCATCACAAAAATCGACGCTCAAGTCAGAGGTGGCGAAACCCGACAGGACTATAAAGATACCAGGCGTT
TCCCCCTGGAAGCTCCCTCGTGCGCTCTCCTGTTCCGACCCTGCCGCTTACCGGATACCTGTCCGCCTTT
CTCCCTTCGGGAAGCGTGGCGCTTTCTCATAGCTCACGCTGTAGGTATCTCAGTTCGGTGTAGGTCGTTC
GCTCCAAGCTGGGCTGTGTGCACGAACCCCCCGTTCAGCCCGACCGCTGCGCCTTATCCGGTAACTATCG
TCTTGAGTCCAACCCGGTAAGACACGACTTATCGCCACTGGCAGCAGCCACTGGTAACAGGATTAGCAGA
GCGAGGTATGTAGGCGGTGCTACAGAGTTCTTGAAGTGGTGGCCTAACTACGGCTACACTAGAAGGACAG
TATTTGGTATCTGCGCTCTGCTGAAGCCAGTTACCTTCGGAAAAAGAGTTGGTAGCTCTTGATCCGGCAA
ACAAACCACCGCTGGTAGCGGTGGTTTTTTTGTTTGCAAGCAGCAGATTACGCGCAGAAAAAAAGGATTT
CAAGAAGATCCTTTGATCTTTTCTACGGGGTCTGACGCTCAGTGGAACGAAAACTCACGTTAAGGGATTT
TGGTCATGAGATTATCAAAAAGGATCTTCACCTAGATCCTTTTATAGTCCGGAATCGTCACACAAAAAAC
CAACACACAGATGTAATGAAAATAAAGATATTTTATTGCGGCCATCGTGATGGCTAGAGTCTAAACTCGA
CCTACCTCCTTAGCGCGCGGTCGTGTACTGGGCCGGCGGTTGCCGCTGTCGGCCAGCACCTCGACGCAGC
CGTCGGTCCATACGGCTGCGCTCCGGCGAGCGATTTGTGTGCGACCGACGGTGCCGGCCCCGCTGCGGAC
GATGGCATCGCAGCGGCCTTGAGCCCAGGCAGCATCGTCGAAGTTGCCGTCCACGAGGCTCTGGTAGAGC
TGATCCAGGCCGATGCGCAGCATGTAGGCTCGCAGACGAGGGCTGCCGGCCAGCTCGGGATGCCGGCGCT
CGAAGTAGCGAGTCTGCTGCTCCATGCAAGCCAGCCAGGGCCGCCAGAAGAAGATGTTGGCCACCTCGTA
CTGACTGTCCCCGAACATAGCTTCGGACCAGTCGATTACGGCGGTGATGCGGCCGTTGTCGGTCAGGACG
TTGTTGCTGCCGAAGTCGGCATGGACGAGGTGGCGCACCTCGGGACAGTCTTCGGCCCACAGCATCAGTT
CGTCCAGGGCTTGAGCTACGCTGGCGGACACGGTGTCGTCCATCACGGTCTGCCAGTGGTAGACATGGGG
ATCAGCAATGGCGCAAATGAAATCCCGCCAGGTTGTGTACTGGCCGATGCCTTGGGGCCCGAATGGGCCG
AAGCCGCTGGTTTGACTGAGGTCGGCGGCGGCAATAGCATCCATAGCTTCGGCGACAGGCTGTAACACAG
CAGGCAGCTCTGTTTCGGGGAGGTCTTGGAGAGTAACGCCTTGGGCGCGTCTACTGATGCAGTATGTCAG
GCTCTCGCTGAACTCGCCGATGTCCAACACTTCGGGGATGGGTAGTGCAGCGCTGGCGAAGTGGCGGTAC
ACGTAGCGGTCTTTGTAGAAGCCATCAGCGCAGCTATTCACCCGCAGTACATAGCCGCGTCCGCCGACAT
CGAAGCTGAAGGCTCGGCTCTCTTCGCCCTCCGACAACTGCATCAGGTCGCTCACACTGTCGAACTTCTC
GATGAGAAATTTTTCAACGCTGGTAGCGGTGAGTTCGGGCTTCTTCATGGTGGCATCGATTCCCGGTCAA
CATCCAGTACACCTCCGGCACCACCGGCTTCCCCAAGGGCGCCACGCTCTCCCACCACAACATCCTCAAC
AACGGCTACTGGGTGGGCCGCACGGTCGGCTACACGGAGCAGGACCGGGTGTGTCTGCCGGTGCCCTTCT
ACCACTGCTTCGGCATGGTCATGGGCAACTTGGGCGCCACCTCCCACGCCGCCTGCATCGTCATCCCGGC
CCCGTCCTTCGAGCCGGCGGCGACGCTGGAGGCGGTGCAGCGGGAGAGGTGCACGTCCCTGTACGGCGTC
CCCACGAAGCCGAATTCCACCACACTGGACTAGATGCATGCTCGACAGTGTGATGGATATCTGCAGAATT
CGGCTTTCACGACACCTGAAATGGAAGAAAAAAACTTTGAACCACTGTCTGAGGCTTGAGAATGAACCAA
GATCCAAACTCAAAAAGGGCAAATTCCAAGGAGAATTACATCAAGTGCCAAGCTGGCCTAACTTCAGTCT
CCACCCACTCAGTGTGGGGAAACTCCATCGCATAAAACCCCTCCCCCCAACCTAAAGACGACGTACTCCA
AAAGCTCGAGAACTAATCGAGGTGCCTGGACGGCGCCCGGTACTCCGTGGAGTCACATGAAGCGACGGCT
GAGGACGGAAAGGCCCTTTTCCTTTGTGTGGGTGACTCACCCGCCCGCTCTCCCGAGCGCCGCGTCCTCC
ATTTTGAGCTGCCTGCAGCAGGGCCGGGAAGCGGCCATCTTTCCGCTCACGCAACTGGTGCCGACCGGGC
CAGCCTTGCCGCCCAGGGCGGGGCGATACACGGCGGCGCGAGGCCAGGCACCAGAGCAGGCCGGCCAGCT
TGAGACTACCCCCGTCCGATTCTCGGTGGCCGCGCTCGCAGGCCCCGCCTCGCCGAACATGTGCGCTGGG
ACGCACGGGCCCCGTCGCCGCCCGCGGCCCCAAAAACCGAAATACCAGTGTGCAGATCTTGGCCCGCATT
TACAAGACTATCTTGCCAGAAAAAAAGCGTCGCAGCAGGTCATCAAAAATTTTAAATGGCTAGAGACTTA
TCGAAAGCAGCGAGACAGGCGCGAAGGTGCCACCAGATTCGCACGCGGCGGCCCCAGCGCCCAGGCCAGG
CCTCAACTCAAGCACGAGGCGAAGGGGCTCCTTAAGCGCAAGGCCTCGAACTCTCCCACCCACTTCCAAC
CCGAAGCTCGGGATCAAGAATCACGTACTGCAGCCAGGTGGAAGTAATTCAAGGCACGCAAGGGCCATAA
CCCGTAAAGAGGCCAGGCCCGCGGGAACCACACACGGCACTTACCTGTGTTCTGGCGGCAAACCCGTTGC
GAAAAAGAACGTTCACGGCGACTACTGCACTTATATACGGTTCTCCCCCACCCTCGGGAAAAAGGCGGAG
CCAGTACACGACATCACTTTCCCAGTTTACCCCGCGCCACCTTCTCTAGGCACCGGTTCAATTGCCGACC
CCTCCCCCCAACTTCTCGGGGACTGTGGGCGATGTGCGCTCTGCCCACTGACGGGCACCGGAGCC
Features (pLannotate 1.2.2; 22 found; start..end, strand, type, name):
     24..105     -  polyA_signal   SV40 poly(A) signal: SV40 polyadenylation signal
    128..211     -  CDS            large T antigen (fragment): large T antigen from SV40 (simian virus 40)
    276..641     +  enhancer       CMV enhancer: human cytomegalovirus immediate early enhancer
    643..842     +  promoter       CMV promoter: human cytomegalovirus (CMV) immediate early promoter
    981..1113    +  intron         chimeric intron: chimera between introns from human β-globin and immunoglobulin heavy chain genes
   1157..1175    +  promoter       T7 promoter: promoter for bacteriophage T7 RNA polymerase
   1189..2466    +  CDS            TEAD1: TEAD1_HUMAN - Also known as TCF13, TEF1. Experimental evidence at protein level: Swiss-Prot protein existence level 1. Transcription factor which plays a key role in the Hippo signaling pathway, a pathway involved in organ size control and tumor suppression by restricting proliferation and promoting apoptosis. The core of this pathway is composed of a kinase cascade wherein MST1/MST2, in complex with its regulatory protein SAV1, phosphorylates and activates LATS1/2 in complex with its regulatory protein MOB1, which in turn phosphorylates and inactivates YAP1 oncoprotein and WWTR1/TAZ. Acts by
   2488..2508    +  CDS            TEV site: tobacco etch virus (TEV) protease recognition and cleavage site
   2524..3407    +  CDS            HaloTag® (fragment): modified bacterial dehalogenase that forms covalent bonds with chloroalkane derivatives
   3418..3446    +  misc_feature   MCS (fragment): pUC18/19 multiple cloning site
   3495..3616    -  polyA_signal   SV40 poly(A) signal: SV40 polyadenylation signal
   3639..3707    -  CDS            large T antigen (fragment): large T antigen from SV40 (simian virus 40)
   3731..3764    +  protein_bind   loxP: Cre-mediated recombination occurs in the 8-bp core sequence (GCATACAT). Cre recombinase
   3774..3821    +  promoter       EM7 promoter: synthetic bacterial promoter&nbsp
   3853..4644    +  CDS            neo: KKA2_KLEPN - Also known as kan, nptII. Experimental evidence at protein level: Swiss-Prot protein existence level 1. Resistance to kanamycin, neomycin, paromomycin, ribostamycin, butirosin and gentamicin B. From Klebsiella pneumoniae.
   4805..5393    -  rep_origin     ori: high-copy-number ColE1/pMB1/pBR322/pUC origin of replication
   5519..5567    -  polyA_signal   poly(A) signal: synthetic polyadenylation signal
   5606..6628    -  CDS            hph: KHYB_ECOLX - Experimental evidence at protein level: Swiss-Prot protein existence level 1. The aminoglycoside phosphotransferases achieve inactivation of their antibiotic substrates by phosphorylation. Only phosphorylates hygromycin and closely related compounds such as demethyl analogs and destomycin. From Escherichia coli.
   6643..6936    +  CDS            Acsf2 (fragment): ACSF2_MOUSE - Experimental evidence at protein level: Swiss-Prot protein existence level 1. Acyl-CoA synthases catalyze the initial reaction in fatty acid metabolism, by forming a thioester with CoA. Has some preference toward medium-chain substrates. Plays a role in adipocyte differentiation. From Mus musculus (Mouse).
   7016..7219    -  intron         EF-1α intron A: truncated intron upstream of the start codon of human EF-1α
   7845..7954    -  intron         EF-1α intron A (fragment): intron upstream of the start codon of human EF-1α
   7955..8166    -  promoter       EF-1α core promoter: core promoter for human elongation factor EF-1α
