[The description below was written by a language model from this plasmid's Addgene catalogue record and pLannotate feature annotations shown in this document.]
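Description:
TEAD1-HaloTag Vector is a mammalian expression plasmid built on the pFC221K HaloTag CMV-Blast BiBRET backbone and designed to produce human TEAD1 fused at its C terminus to HaloTag. It is maintained in E. coli as a high-copy plasmid through a ColE1/pUC-type origin. Kanamycin selection is provided by a neo/nptII coding sequence driven by the bacterial EM7 promoter, with a single loxP site annotated just upstream of this cassette.

The main expression unit consists of the CMV immediate-early enhancer and promoter followed by a chimeric β-globin/immunoglobulin intron, which generally improves transcript processing. A T7 promoter lies directly ahead of the open reading frame and could support in vitro transcription. The unmutated TEAD1 coding sequence encodes a transcription factor of the Hippo signalling pathway. It is joined through a TEV protease cleavage site to HaloTag, a modified bacterial dehalogenase that bonds covalently to chloroalkane ligands, so the fusion can be labelled with fluorescent ligands or captured on a resin. An SV40 polyadenylation signal terminates the transcript.

On the opposite strand, a second mammalian cassette uses the EF-1α core promoter with intron A sequences and ends in a synthetic poly(A) signal. The catalogue entry lists blasticidin as the mammalian selectable marker, but the automated annotation identifies a hygromycin phosphotransferase (hph) coding sequence in this cassette and no blasticidin resistance gene, a discrepancy the record does not resolve. A short adjacent match to mouse Acsf2 is probably an annotation artefact. The backbone name suggests use in BRET-type assays, with HaloTag carrying a fluorescent acceptor ligand, but the record states only expression of the fusion protein in mammalian cells.
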