Addgene plasmid #236942: TEAD1-HaloTag Vector
Purpose: Express TEAD1-HaloTag(R) Fusion Protein in Mammalian Cells under a CMV promoter
Depositing lab: Promega Corporation.
Backbone
  Vector backbone: pFC221K HaloTag(R) CMV-Blast BiBRET Vector
  Vector type: Mammalian Expression
  Selectable markers: Blasticidin
Growth in bacteria
  Bacterial resistance: Kanamycin, 50 μg/mL
  Growth temperature: 37°C
  Growth strain: DH5alpha
  Copy number: High Copy
Gene/Insert
  Gene/Insert name: TEAD1
  Species: H. sapiens (human)
  Mutation: None
  Entrez Gene: TEAD1 (a.k.a. AA, NTEF-1, REF1, TCF-13, TCF13, TEAD-1, TEF-1)
  Promoter: CMV
  Tag / fusion protein: HaloTag (R) (C terminal on backbone)
  Cloning method: Other
Terms and licenses: Academic/Nonprofit Terms; Industry Terms
How to cite: TEAD1-HaloTag Vector was a gift from Promega Corporation (Addgene plasmid # 236942 ; http://n2t.net/addgene:236942 ; RRID:Addgene_236942)
